>Addgene plasmid #174777 | pZA64 | addgene full sequence | sequence record 345899 | Addgene NGS Result
GGGACACGAAGTGGTTTAAACTATCAGTGTTTGACAGGATATATTGGCGGGTAAACCTAAGAGAAAAGAG
CGTTTATTAGAATAATCGGATATTTAAAAGGGCGTGAAAAGGTTTATCCGTTCGTCCATTTGTATGTGCC
AACCACAGGAACCGTAAAAAGGCCGCGTTGCTGGCGTTTTTCCATAGGCTCCGCCCCCCTGACGAGCATC
ACAAAAATCGACGCTCAAGTCAGAGGTGGCGAAACCCGACAGGACTATAAAGATACCAGGCGTTTCCCCC
TGGAAGCTCCCTCGTGCGCTCTCCTGTTCCGACCCTGCCGCTTACCGGATACCTGTCCGCCTTTCTCCCT
TCGGGAAGCGTGGCGCTTTCTCATAGCTCACGCTGTAGGTATCTCAGTTCGGTGTAGGTCGTTCGCTCCA
AGCTGGGCTGTGTGCACGAACCCCCCGTTCAGCCCGACCGCTGCGCCTTATCCGGTAACTATCGTCTTGA
GTCCAACCCGGTAAGACACGACTTATCGCCACTGGCAGCAGCCACTGGTAACAGGATTAGCAGAGCGAGG
TATGTAGGCGGTGCTACAGAGTTCTTGAAGTGGTGGCCTAACTACGGCTACACTAGAAGGACAGTATTTG
GTATCTGCGCTCTGCTGAAGCCAGTTACCTTCGGAAAAAGAGTTGGTAGCTCTTGATCCGGCAAACAAAC
CACCGCTGGTAGCGGTGGTTTTTTTGTTTGCAAGCAGCAGATTACGCGCAGAAAAAAAGGATCTCAAGAA
GATCCTTTGATCTTTTCTACGGGGTCTGACGCTCAGTGGAACGAAAACTCACGTTAAGGGATTTTGGTCA
TGAGATTATCAAAAAGGATCTTCACCTAGATCCTTTTAAATTAAAAATGAAGTTTTAAATCAATCTAAAG
TATATATGAGTAAACTTGGTCTGACAGCTAAAACAATTCATCCAGTAAAATATAATATTTTATTTTCTCC
CAATCAGGCTTGATCCCCAGTAAGTCAAAAAATAGCTCGACATACTGTTCTTCCCCGATATCCTCCCTGA
TCGACCGGACGCAGAAGGCAATGTCATACCACTTGTCCGCCCTGCCGCTTCTCCCAAGATCAATAAAGCC
ACTTACTTTGCCATCTTTCACAAAGATGTTGCTGTCTCCCAGGTCGCCGTGGGAAAAGACAAGTTCCTCT
TCGGGCTTTTCCGTCTTTAAAAAATCATACAGCTCGCGCGGATCTTTAAATGGAGTGTCCTCTTCCCAGT
TTTCGCAATCCACATCGGCCAGATCGTTATTCAGTAAGTAATCCAATTCGGCTAAGCGGCTGTCTAAGCT
ATTCGTATAGGGACAATCCGATATGTCGATGGAGTGAAAGAGCCTGATGCACTCCGCATACAGCTCGATA
ATCTTTTCAGGGCTTTGTTCATCTTCATACTCTTCCGAGCAAAGGACGCCATCGGCCTCACTCATGAGCA
GATTGCTCCAGCCATCATGCCGTTCAAAGTGCAGGACCTTTGGAACAGGCAGCTTTCCTTCCAGCCATAG
CATCATGTCCTTTTCCCGTTCCACATCATAGGTGGTCCCTTTATACCGGCTGTCCGTCATTTTTAAATAT
AGGTTTTCATTTTCTCCCACCAGCTTATATACCTTAGCAGGAGACATTCCTTCCGTATCTTTTGCGCAGC
GGTATTTTTCGATCAGTTTTTTCAATTCCGGTGATATTCTCATTTTAGCCATACTCTTCCTTTTTCAATA
TTATTGAAGCATTTATCAAGGTTATTGTCTCATGAGCGGATACATATTTGAATGTATTTAGAAAAATAAA
CAAATAGGGGTTCCGCGCACGAATTGGCCAGCGCTGCCATTTTTGGGGTGAGGCCGTTCGCGGCCGAGGG
GCGCAGCCCCTGGGGGGATGGGAGCTCGGTGCCTTGATGTGGGCGCCGGCGGTCGAGTGGCGACGGCGCG
GCTTGTCCGCGCCCTGGTAGATTGCCTGGCCGTAGGCCAGCCATTTTTGAGCGGCCAGCGGCCGCGATAG
GCCGACGCGAAGCGGCGGGGCGTAGGGAGCGCAGCGACCGAAGGGTAGGCGCTTTTTGCAGCTCTTCGGC
TGTGCGCTGGCCAGACAGTTATGCACAGGCCAGGCGGGTTTTAAGAGTTTTAATAAGTTTTAAAGAGTTT
TAGGCGGAAAAATCGCCTTTTTTCTCTTTTATATCAGTCACTTACATGTGTGACCGGTTCCCAATGTACG
GCTTTGGGTTCCCAATGTACGGGTTCCGGTTCCCAATGTACGGCTTTGGGTTCCCAATGTACGTGCTATC
CACAGGAAAGAAGCTTTTTCGACCTTTTTCCCCTGCTAGGGCAATTTGCCCTAGCATCTGCTCCGTACAT
TAGGAACCGGCGGATGCTTCGCCCTCGATCAGGTTGCGGTAGCGCATGACTAGGATCGGGCCAGCCTGCC
CCGCCTCCTCCTTCAAATCGTACTCCGGCAGGTCATTTGACCCGATCAGCTTGCGCACGGTGAAACAGAA
CTTCTTGAACTCTCCGGCGCTGCCACTGCGTTCGTAGATCGTCTTGAACAACCATCTGGCTTCTGCCTTG
CCTGCGGCGCGGCGTGCCAGGCGGTAGAGAAAACGGCCGATGCCGGGATCGATCAAAAAGTAATCGGGGT
GAACCGTCAGCACGTCCGGGTTCTTGCCTTCTGTGATCTCGCGGTACATCCAATCAGCTAGCTCGATCTC
GATGTACTCCGGCCGCCCGGTTTCGCTCTTTACGATCTTGTAGCGGCTAATCAAGGCTTCACCCTCGGAT
ACCGTCACCAGGCGGCCGTTCTTGGCCTTCTTCGTACGCTGCATGGCAACGTGCGTGGTGTTTAACCGAA
TGCAGGTTTCTACCAGGTCGTCTTTCTGCTTTCCGCCATCGGCTCGCCGGCAGAACTTGAGTACGTCCGC
AACGTGTGGACGGAACACGCGGCCGGGCTTGTCTCCCTTCCCTTCCCGGTATCGGTTCATGGATTCGGTT
AGATGGGAAACCGCCATCAGTACCAGGTCGTAATCCCACACACTGGCCATGCCGGCCGGCCCTGCGGAAA
CCTCTACGTGCCCGTCTGGAAGCTCGTAGCGGATCACCTCGCCAGCTCGTCGGTCACGCTTCGACAGACG
GAAAACGGCCACGTCCATGATGCTGCGACTATCGCGGGTGCCCACGTCATAGAGCATCGGAACGAAAAAA
TCTGGTTGCTCGTCGCCCTTGGGCGGCTTCCTAATCGACGACGCACCGGCTGCCGGCGGTTGCCGGGATT
CTTTGCGGATTCGATCAGCGGCCGCTTGCCACGATTCACCGGGGCGTGCTTCTGCCTCGATGCGTTGCCG
CTGGGCGGCCTGCGCGGCCTTCAACTTCTCCACCAGGTCATCACCCAGCGCCGCGCCGATTTGTACCGGG
CCGGATGGTTTGCGACCGCTCACGCCGATTCCTCGGGCTTGGGGGTTCCAGTGCCATTGCAGGGCCGGCA
GACAACCCAGCCGCTTACGCCTGGCCAACCGCCCGTTCCTCCACACATGGGGCATTCCACGGCGTCGGTG
CCTGGTTGTTCTTGATTTTCCATGCCGCCTCCTTTAGCCGCTAAAATTCATCTACTCATTTATTCATTTG
CTCATTTACTCTGGTAGCTGCGCGATGTATTCAGATAGCAGCTCGGTAATGGTCTTGCCTTGGCGTACCG
CGTACATCTTCAGCTTGGTGTGATCCTCCGCCGGCAACTGAAAGTTGACCCGCTTCATGGCTGGCGTGTC
TGCCAGGCTGGCCAACGTTGCAGCCTTGCTGCTGCGTGCGCTCGGACGGCCGGCACTTAGCGTGTTTGTG
CTTTTGCTCATTTTCTCTTTACCTCATTAACTCAAATGAGTTTTGATTTAATTTCAGCGGCCAGCGCCTG
GACCTCGCGGGCAGCGTCGCCCTCGGGTTCTGATTCAAGAACGGTTGTGCCGGCGGCGGCAGTGCCTGGG
TAGCTCACGCGCTGCGTGATACGGGACTCAAGAATGGGCAGCTCGTACCCGGCCAGCGCCTCGGCAACCT
CACCGCCGATGCGCGTGCCTTTGATCGCCCGCGACACGACAAAGGCCGCTTGTAGCCTTCCATCCGTGAC
CTCAATGCGCTGCTTAACCAGCTCCACCAGGTCGGCGGTGGCCCATATGTCGTAAGGGCTTGGCTGCACC
GGAATCAGCACGAAGTCGGCTGCCTTGATCGCGGACACAGCCAAGTCCGCCGCCTGGGGCGCTCCGTCGA
TCACTACGAAGTCGCGCCGGCCGATGGCCTTCACGTCGCGGTCAATCGTCGGGCGGTCGATGCCGACAAC
GGTTAGCGGTTGATCTTCCCGCACGGCCGCCCAATCGCGGGCACTGCCCTGGGGATCGGAATCGACTAAC
AGAACATCGGCCCCGGCGAGTTGCAGGGCGCGGGCTAGATGGGTTGCGATGGTCGTCTTGCCTGACCCGC
CTTTCTGGTTAAGTACAGCGATAACCTTCATGCGTTCCCCTTGCGTATTTGTTTATTTACTCATCGCATC
ATATACGCAGCGACCGCATGACGCAAGCTGTTTTACTCAAATACACATCACCTTTTTAGACGGCGGCGCT
CGGTTTCTTCAGCGGCCAAGCTGGCCGGCCAGGCCGCCAGCTTGGCATCAGACAAACCGGCCAGGATTTC
ATGCAGCCGCACGGCTGATGGGCTGCCTGTATCGAGTGGTGATTTTGTGCCGAGCTGCCGGTCGGGGAGC
TGTTGGCTGGCTGGTGGCAGGATATATTGTGGTGTAAACAAATTGACGCTTAGACAACTTAATAACACAT
TGCGGACGTTTTTAATGTACTGGGGTGGATGCAGTGGGCCCCACTCTGTGTGCCGAATTCGGATCCGGAG
AGCGGAGAATTAAGGGAGTCACGTTATGACCCCCGCCGATGACGCGGGACAAGCCGTTTTACGTTTGGAA
CTGACAGAACCGCAACGTTGAAGGAGCCACTCAGCCGCGGGTTTCTGGAGTTTAATGAGCTAAGCACATA
CGTCAGAAACCATTATTGCGCGTTCAAAAGTCGCCTAAGGTCACTATCAGCTAGCAAATATTTCTTGTCA
AAAATGCTCCACTGACGTTCCATAAATTCCCCTCGGTATCCAATTAGAGTCTCATATTCACTCTCAATCC
AAATAATCTGCACCGGATCTGGATCGTTTCGCATGATTGAACAAGATGGATTGCACGCAGGTTCTCCGGC
CGCTTGGGTGGAGAGGCTATTCGGCTATGACTGGGCACAACAGACAATCGGCTGCTCTGATGCCGCCGTG
TTCCGGCTGTCAGCGCAGGGGCGCCCGGTTCTTTTTGTCAAGACCGACCTGTCCGGTGCCCTGAATGAAC
TCCAGGACGAGGCAGCGCGGCTATCGTGGCTGGCCACGACGGGCGTTCCTTGCGCAGCTGTGCTCGACGT
TGTCACTGAAGCGGGAAGGGACTGGCTGCTATTGGGCGAAGTGCCGGGGCAGGATCTCCTGTCATCTCAC
CTTGCTCCTGCCGAGAAAGTATCCATCATGGCTGATGCAATGCGGCGGCTGCATACGCTTGATCCGGCTA
CCTGCCCATTCGACCACCAAGCGAAACATCGCATCGAGCGAGCACGTACTCGGATGGAAGCCGGTCTTGT
CGATCAGGATGATCTGGACGAAGAGCATCAGGGGCTCGCGCCAGCCGAACTGTTCGCCAGGCTCAAGGCG
CGTATGCCCGACGGCGAGGATCTCGTCGTGACTCATGGCGATGCCTGCTTGCCGAATATCATGGTGGAAA
ATGGCCGCTTTTCTGGATTCATCGACTGTGGCCGGCTGGGTGTGGCGGACCGCTATCAGGACATAGCGTT
GGCTACCCGTGATATTGCTGAAGAGCTTGGCGGCGAATGGGCTGACCGCTTCCTCGTGCTTTACGGTATC
GCCGCTCCCGATTCGCAGCGCATCGCCTTCTATCGCCTTCTTGACGAGTTCTTCTGAGCGGGTCTGGATC
TAGAGTCAAGCAGATCGTTCAAACATTTGGCAATAAAGTTTCTTAAGATTGAATCCTGTTGCCGGTCTTG
CGATGATTATCATATAATTTCTGTTGAATTACGTTAAGCATGTAATAATTAACATGTAATGCATGACGTT
ATTTATGAGATGGGTTTTTATGATTAGAGTCCCGCAATTATACATTTAATACGCGATAGAAAACAAAATA
TAGCGCGCAAACTAGGATAAATTATCGCGCGCGGTGTCATCTATGTTACTAGATCGACGCTGCAAGAATT
CAAGCTTGGAGGAATTCCAATCCCACAAAAATCTGAGCTTAACAGCACAGTTGCTCCTCTCAGAGCAGAA
TCGGGTATTCAACACCCTCATATCAACTACTACGTTGTGTATAACGGTCCACATGCCGGTATATACGATG
ACTGGGGTTGTACAAAGGCGGCAACAAACGGCGTTCCCGGAGTTGCACACAAGAAATTTGCCACTATTAC
AGAGGCAAGAGCAGCAGCTGACGCGTACACAACAAGTCAGCAAACAGACAGGTTGAACTTCATCCCCAAA
GGAGAAGCTCAACTCAAGCCCAAGAGCTTTGCTAAGGCCCTAACAAGCCCACCAAAGCAAAAAGCCCACT
GGCTCACGCTAGGAACCAAAAGGCCCAGCAGTGATCCAGCCCCAAAAGAGATCTCCTTTGCCCCGGAGAT
TACAATGGACGATTTCCTCTATCTTTACGATCTAGGAAGGAAGTTCGAAGGTGAAGGTGACGACACTATG
TTCACCACTGATAATGAGAAGGTTAGCCTCTTCAATTTCAGAAAGAATGCTGACCCACAGATGGTTAGAG
AGGCCTACGCAGCAAGTCTCATCAAGACGATCTACCCGAGTAACAATCTCCAGGAGATCAAATACCTTCC
CAAGAAGGTTAAAGATGCAGTCAAAAGATTCAGGACTAATTGCATCAAGAACACAGAGAAAGACATATTT
CTCAAGATCAGAAGTACTATTCCAGTATGGACGATTCAAGGCTTGCTTCATAAACCAAGGCAAGTAATAG
AGATTGGAGTCTCTAAAAAGGTAGTTCCTACTGAATCTAAGGCCATGCATGGAGTCTAAGATTCAAATCG
AGGATCTAACAGAACTCGCCGTCAAGACTGGCGAACAGTTCATACAGAGTCTTTTACGACTCAATGACAA
GAAGAAAATCTTCGTCAACATGGTGGAGCACGACACTCTGGTCTACTCCAAAAATGTCAAAGATACAGTC
TCAGAAGATCAAAGGGCTATTGAGACTTTTCAACAAAGGATAATTTCGGGAAACCTCCTCGGATTCCATT
GCCCAGCTATCTGTCACTTCATCGAAAGGACAGTAGAAAAGGAAGGTGGCTCCTACAAATGCCATCATTG
CGATAAAGGAAAGGCTATCATTCAAGATCTCTCTGCCGACAGTGGTCCCAAAGATGGACCCCCACCCACG
AGGAGCATCGTGGAAAAAGAAGAGGTTCCAACCACGTCTACAAAGCAAGTGGATTGATGTGACATCTCCA
CTGACGTAAGGGATGACGCACAATCCCACTATCCTTCGCAAGACCCTTCCTCTATATAAGGAAGTTCATT
TCATTTGGAGAGGACACGCTCGAGTATAAGAGCTCATTTTTACAACAATTACCAACAACAACAAACAACA
AACAACATTACAATTACATTTACAATTATCGATACAATGGTTGATGCTGTTGTTACAGTTTTTCTTGAAA
AGCTTCTTCATGTTGAAACTGAAGAATCTAGATTTTTGACTAAGTATAGACAACAGTTCGAGAAGCTTAA
GAACGAACTTCTTTTCATGCAGTCTTTCCTTAAGGACGCTGAAAGACTTAAAAGAAAGAATAACACTTTG
AAGGGTGTGATGTCTTGCCTTAGGGACTTGATCTTCGAGGCTGAGGAGATCTTGGAGGATTGCCAGAACC
AGTCTGCTGACTCTGATAGAGCTACTACTTGCTTCCACCCTAAGAGGTTGTCTCTTAGGCACCAGACTGG
AAAGTGTCTTGCAAAGATTAATGATAGGATTTCTGAAATTAAGCAGAATATTTCTACATATCTTGGTGTG
CCTCTTTTGGAGGAGGGTTCTATGGAGGCTCACAATAACCTTATGTCTAGATGGACATCTTCCCTTTATG
ACCACACTCAGGTAGTTGGTTTGGAAGGTGACACTGAGAAGATAAAGGATTGGCTATTTGAAGCAAGAGA
TGGTTTACTTACCATTGCATTTGTGGGTATGGGAGGACTTGGTAAAACCACTCTTGCTCAGAAAGTTTTC
AATGACAAAAGGGTGGAGGATCACTTGGAGAGGAGGATTTGGGTGTCTGTTTCTCAAACATTTACTGAGG
AACAAGTCATGAGAAGCATATTGAGGAGTTTAGGAGATGCATGTGTTGGTGATGACCAGTGTGAACTGTT
AAGAAAAATAAACCAGTACCTTTTGGGAAAGAGGTTTTTGATTGTTATGGATGATGTTTGGAGCTGGGAC
AATGCCTGGTGGCAAAAAATCTATACTGGACTGCCCAAAGGAAATGGGAGCACTGTTATTGTAACAACGA
GAAATGAGCTAGTCGCTCGCAAGATGGGAGTTACAGAAGCAAGAATACATTGGCCAAAATTCCTCAATGA
GCACTACAGTTGGTTACTATTCCGGAAGATTGCATTTGCAGGAAGTGCAGGTGAATGCCATTTCCCCGAG
TTGGAGGACGTGGGAAAGGAGATTGTGGAAAAATGCAAGGGACTTCCTTTAGCAATCAAAGCAGTAGGAG
GAGTGATGCTTTGCAAGCCATCTTACTATCACGAATGGAGGCGTATTTCAAATCATTTCCGTGATGAATT
GAAAGAAAATGATGACTCAGTGATGGCCTCACTACAGTTGAGCTATGATGAACTCCCTCCTTACTTGAAA
TCCTGTTTCCTCTGTTTTTCACTCTTTCCTGAGGATTGTGTCATACCAAAAGACCAACTGATCCGTTGGT
GGATTGGAGAAGGTTTCATACCTCTGAGAAGTGGTAGGTTATCGACTGAAGTGGGAGAAGATTGTTTCTC
ACAACTATCCAATCGGTGTTTGATAGAAGTTGTTGATAAGGCTTACAATGGTGTGATCCACACATGCAAA
ATGCATGTTATGGTTCGTGACTTGGTGATCAAATTAGCCGAGGATGATGCATTTTTCACCCCAGCTGATG
CAACTTGTCGGCATTTGGGTATTAAGAGTGAGATGAATTGGAAGCAACTATTGAGCAATCAAAAATTACG
AGCACTGCTAACAACCACCAAGAGTGGTGAAGTTAACAAAATCCATTCCGACATTGCCAAGAAGCTGTGC
AAGAGTCGACACCTCCAAGTATTGGATCTGTCAAAATCAATTTTCGATGTGCCTCTTTCAAGTTTGTTGG
AAGGAATTGGATCTGCTAAGCAGCTCACTTATCTCAGTTTAAGCAATACACATCCAATGATTGGAGTTCC
AGCTTCCATATCCAAGCTTGAAAAATTACAGATTTTGGATTTCAGCTATTGCCAAAATATGAAAATGCTC
CCCTCTTGCGTTCTGACATTTGAGGAACTTGCTGTTTTGGATGTGAACAACTGTGGTTCCCTTGAGTACC
TTCCAAAAGGATTAAGTAGGCTTTCCAATCTTCAAGTATTGCTTGGGTTTAAGCCTGCAAAATTAAGCCA
ACCAGGAGGTTGTCGTATTGCTGAGCTCAGAAGCCTGACTCGACTCAGAACTCTCAGTTTAAGACTAACC
GAAAATGAGGAGATTGGAGACGATGAGGGGAACGCACTGGTAGATCTCCAAGAACTTCAATTTTTAACAA
TAAGTTGCTTTGGCAGTCAAGATAATGGACTTGCGACAAAACTTGGTAGACTTTATCCTCCACGACAACT
CCACGAGCTGATTCTCAAATTTTATCCAAGTAAGACAAGTCCTGAATGGCTTAACCCCAATCTCTCCCCC
ATGTTGCGATATTTATCAATCATCTCTGGTGATATTACACAAATGCACGAGAACTTCTGGGGTGATGGTA
GTACTGCTTGGAAAATTGAGGGCTTAATGTTGGAATCTTTATCGGATTTGAGATTGGAATGGTCAGCAAT
GCATCAAGTCATGCCTTCGTTAAGAATACTCAAGGTTAGCTGGTGCCCTGAGTTGGAGTCATTTCCAATT
GAAGATGCAGGGTTTAGAGGGGGTCTATGGAAGAAGGAAGAACATAGGAACGGTTCGTACCCATACGATG
TTCCTGACTATGCGGGCTATCCCTATGACGTCCCGGACTATGCAGGATTGTATCCATATGACGTTCCAGA
TTACGCCACTAGAGCTGCTTACCCATACGATGTTCCTGACTATGCGGGCTATCCCTATGACGTCCCGGAC
TATGCAGGATTGTATCCATATGACGTTCCAGATTACGCCTGAGCTTGTCCTGCTTTAATGAGATATGCGA
GAAGCCTATGATCGCATGATATTTGCTTTCAATTCTGTTGTGCACGTTGTAAAAAACCTGAGCATGTGTA
GCTCAGATCCTTACCGCCGGTTTCGGTTCATTCTAATGAATATATCACCCGTTACTATCGTATTTTTATG
AATAATATTCTCCGTTCAATTTACTGATTGTACCCTACTACTTATATGTACAATATTAAAATGAAAACAA
TATATTGTGCTGAATAGGTTTATAGCGACATCTATGATAGAGCGCCACAATAACAAACAATTGCGTTTTA
TTATTACAAATCCAATTTTAAAAAAAGCGGCAGAACCGGTCAAACCTAAAAGACTGATTACATAAATCTT
ATTCAAATTTCAAAAGTGCCCCAGGGGCTAGTATCTACGACACACCGAGCGGCGAACTAATAACGCTCAC
TGAAGGGAACTCCGGTTCCCCGCCGGCGCGCATGGGTGAGATTCCTTGAAGTTGAGTATTGGCCGTCCGC
TCTACCGAAAGTTACGGGCACCATTCAACCCGGTCCAGCACGGCGGCCGGGTAACCGACTTGCTGCCCCG
AGAATTATGCAGCATTTTTTTGGTGTATGTGGGCCCCAAATGAAGTGCAGGTCAAACCTTGACAGTGACG
ACAAATCGTTGGGCGGGTCCAGGGCGAATTTTGCGACAACATGTCGAGGCTCAGCAGGACCGCTACTAGA
GGATGCACATGTGACCGA
Features (pLannotate 1.2.2; 20 found; start..end, strand, type, name):
     32..56      +  misc_feature   RB T-DNA repeat: right border repeat from nopaline C58 T-DNA
    179..767     -  rep_origin     ori: high-copy-number ColE1/pMB1/pBR322/pUC origin of replication
    938..1732    -  CDS            KanR: aminoglycoside phosphotransferase; aphA-3; confers resistance to kanamycin
   1733..1837    -  promoter       AmpR promoter: bla
   1854..1914    -  rep_origin     oriV (fragment): incP origin of replication
   2120..2314    -  rep_origin     pVS1 oriV: origin of replication for the Pseudomonas plasmid pVS1 (Heeb et al., 2000)
   2380..3453    -  CDS            pVS1 RepA: replication protein from the Pseudomonas plasmid pVS1 (Heeb et al., 2000)
   3882..4511    -  CDS            pVS1 StaA: stability protein from the Pseudomonas plasmid pVS1 (Heeb et al., 2000)
   4775..4799    +  misc_feature   LB T-DNA repeat: left border repeat from nopaline C58 T-DNA
   5009..5192    +  promoter       NOS promoter: nopaline synthase promoter NOS promoter
   5213..6004    +  CDS            neo: KKA2_KLEPN - Also known as kan, nptII. Experimental evidence at protein level: Swiss-Prot protein existence level 1. Resistance to kanamycin, neomycin, paromomycin, ribostamycin, butirosin and gentamicin B. From Klebsiella pneumoniae.
   6033..6285    +  terminator     NOS terminator: nopaline synthase terminator and poly(A) signal
   6311..7117    +  CDS            IBMP_CAMVB (fragment): Experimental evidence at protein level: Swiss-Prot protein existence level 1. Enhances the ribosomal termination-reinitiation event leading to the translation of major open reading frames on the polycistronic viral RNAs. From Cauliflower mosaic virus (strain Bari 1) (CaMV).
   7301..7646    +  promoter       CaMV 35S promoter: strong constitutive promoter from cauliflower mosaic virus
   7598..7644    +  promoter       minimal CaMV 35S promoter: minimal 35S promoter from cauliflower mosaic virus
   7675..7728    +  misc_feature   TMV Ω: translational enhancer from the tobacco mosaic virus 5'-leader sequence (Gallie et al., 1988)
   7737..10256   +  CDS            RPP13L4: R13L4_ARATH - Also known as ZAR1 From Arabidopsis thaliana (Mouse-ear cress).
  10278..10366   +  CDS            3xHA (fragment): three tandem HA epitope tags
  10380..10468   +  CDS            3xHA (fragment): three tandem HA epitope tags
  10480..11187   +  terminator     OCS terminator: octopine synthase terminator
