[The description below was written by a language model from this plasmid's Addgene catalogue record and pLannotate feature annotations shown in this document.]
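Description:
pZA64 is an 11.2 kb binary T-DNA plasmid for plant expression, built on the pICH86988 Golden Gate acceptor backbone and intended for Agrobacterium-mediated delivery into plant tissue. The backbone carries a high-copy ColE1/pUC-type origin for propagation in E. coli. For maintenance in Agrobacterium it has the pVS1 origin with its RepA replication and StaA stability genes. Bacterial selection is by kanamycin, through an aphA-3 aminoglycoside phosphotransferase gene. A short incP oriV fragment is also annotated in the backbone.

Two expression units lie between the nopaline-type left and right T-DNA borders. Nearest the left border is a plant selection cassette in which the NOS promoter drives nptII (neo), followed by the NOS terminator, giving kanamycin resistance in transformed plant cells. The second unit uses the CaMV 35S promoter. The upstream sequence annotated as a fragment of a cauliflower mosaic virus coding region probably reflects an extended 35S promoter region rather than an expressed gene. This promoter is followed by the TMV Ω translational enhancer, the insert, and the OCS terminator.

The insert is NbZAR1syn, a synthetic version of the Nicotiana benthamiana ZAR1 immune receptor. The annotation tool labelled it by homology to Arabidopsis RPP13L4/ZAR1. It carries the L17E and D481V substitutions and a C-terminal 6xHA tag, detected as two tandem 3xHA blocks, which allows immunodetection. The record does not state what each mutation does. The associated work describes a vector system for studying the ZAR1 resistosome in N. benthamiana, so this construct serves for in planta expression of a tagged ZAR1 variant in that setting.
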