Addgene plasmid #174777: pZA64
Purpose: In planta gene expression
Depositing lab: Sophien Kamoun. Depositing organization: Sainsbury Laboratory, Norwich. Publication: A vector system for fast-forward studies of the HOPZ-ACTIVATED RESISTANCE1 (ZAR1) resistosome in the model plant Nicotiana benthamiana. Harant A, Pai H, Sakai T, Kamoun S, Adachi H. Plant Physiol. 2022 Jan 20;188(1):70-80. doi: 10.1093/plphys/kiab471. PubMed 34633454.
Backbone
  Vector backbone: pICH86988
  Backbone manufacturer: https://www.addgene.org/48076/
  Vector type: Plant Expression
Growth in bacteria
  Bacterial resistance: Kanamycin, 50 μg/mL
  Growth temperature: 37°C
  Growth strain: DH5alpha
  Copy number: High Copy
Gene/Insert
  Gene/Insert name: GG_NbZAR1syn-L17E/D481V-6xHA, Kmr plant selection marker
  Species: N. benthamiana
  Mutation: L17E/D481V
  Tag / fusion protein: 6xHA (C terminal on insert)
  Cloning method: Restriction Enzyme; 5′ cloning site unknown (unknown if destroyed)
Terms and licenses: Academic/Nonprofit Terms; Industry Terms: Not Available to Industry
How to cite: pZA64 was a gift from Sophien Kamoun (Addgene plasmid # 174777 ; http://n2t.net/addgene:174777 ; RRID:Addgene_174777)
